>Addgene plasmid #187705 | pET28a(+)-NEDD4L_FL | addgene full sequence | sequence record 372460 | Addgene NGS Result
TGGCGAATGGG
[124 nt withheld, positions 12-135]
C
[91 nt withheld, positions 137-227]
A
[49 nt withheld, positions 229-277]
CCTTTGACGTTGGAGTCCACGTTCTTT
[37 nt withheld, positions 305-341]
ACCCTATCTCGGTCTATTCTTTTGATTTATAAGGGATTTTGCCGATTTCGGCCTATTGGTTAAAAAATGA
GCTGATTTAACAAAAATTTAACGCGAATTTTAACAAAATATTAACGCTTACAATTTAGGTGGCACTTTTC
GGGGAAATGTGCGCGGAACCCCTATTTGTTTATTTTTCTAAATACATTCAAATATGTATCCGCTCATGAA
TTAATTCTTAGAAAAACTCATCGAGCATCAAATGAAACTGCAATTTATTCATATCAGGATTATCAATACC
ATATTTTTGAAAAAGCCGTTTCTGTAATGAAGGAGAAAACTCACCGAGGCAGTTCCATAGGATGGCAAGA
TCCTGGTATCGGTCTGCGATTCCGACTCGTCCAACATCAATACAACCTATTAATTTCCCCTCGTCAAAAA
TAAGGTTATCAAGTGAGAAATCACCATGAGTGACGACTGAATCCGGTGAGAATGGCAAAAGTTTATGCAT
TTCTTTCCAGACTTGTTCAACAGGCCAGCCATTACGCTCGTCATCAAAATCACTCGCATCAACCAAACCG
TTATTCATTCGTGATTGCGCCTGAGCGAGACGAAATACGCGATCGCTGTTAAAAGGACAATTACAAACAG
GAATCGAATGCAACCGGCGCAGGAACACTGCCAGCGCATCAACAATATTTTCACCTGAATCAGGATATTC
TTCTAATACCTGGAATGCTGTTTTCCCGGGGATCGCAGTGGTGAGTAACCATGCATCATCAGGAGTACGG
ATAAAATGCTTGATGGTCGGAAGAGGCATAAATTCCGTCAGCCAGTTTAGTCTGACCATCTCATCTGTAA
CATCATTGGCAACGCTACCTTTGCCATGTTTCAGAAACAACTCTGGCGCATCGGGCTTCCCATACAATCG
ATAGATTGTCGCACCTGATTGCCCGACATTATCGCGAGCCCATTTATACCCATATAAATCAGCATCCATG
TTGGAATTTAATCGCGGCCTAGAGCAAGACGTTTCCCGTTGAATATGGCTCATAACACCCCTTGTATTAC
TGTTTATGTAAGCAGACAGTTTTATTGTTCATGACCAAAATCCCTTAACGTGAGTTTTCGTTCCACTGAG
CGTCAGACCCCGTAGAAAAGATCAAAGGATCTTCTTGAGATCCTTTTTTTCTGCGCGTAATCTGCTGCTT
GCAAACAAAAAAACCACCGCTACCAGCGGTGGTTTGTTTGCCGGATCAAGAGCTACCAACTCTTTTTCCG
AAGGTAACTGGCTTCAGCAGAGCGCAGATACCAAATACTGTCCTTCTAGTGTAGCCGTAGTTAGGCCACC
ACTTCAAGAACTCTGTAGCACCGCCTACATACCTCGCTCTGCTAATCCTGTTACCAGTGGCTGCTGCCAG
TGGCGATAAGTCGTGTCTTACCGGGTTGGACTCAAGACGATAGTTACCGGATAAGGCGCAGCGGTCGGGC
TGAACGGGGGGTTCGTGCACACAGCCCAGCTTGGAGCGAACGACCTACACCGAACTGAGATACCTACAGC
GTGAGCTATGAGAAAGCGCCACGCTTCCCGAAGGGAGAAAGGCGGACAGGTATCCGGTAAGCGGCAGGGT
CGGAACAGGAGAGCGCACGAGGGAGCTTCCAGGGGGAAACGCCTGGTATCTTTATAGTCCTGTCGGGTTT
CGCCACCTCTGACTTGAGCGTCGATTTTTGTGATGCTCGTCAGGGGGGCGGAGCCTATGGAAAAACGCCA
GCAACGCGGCCTTTTTACGGTTCCTGGCCTTTTGCTGGCCTTTTGCTCACATGTTCTTTCCTGCGTTATC
CCCTGATTCTGTGGATAACCGTATTACCGCCTTTGAGTGAGCTGATACCGCTCGCCGCAGCCGAACGACC
GAGCGCAGCGAGTCAGTGAGCGAGGAAGCGGAAGAGCGCCTGATGCGGTATTTTCTCCTTACGCATCTGT
GCGGTATTTCACACCGCAATGGTGCACTCTCAGTACAATCTGCTCTGATGCCGCATAGTTAAGCCAGTAT
ACACTCCGCTATCGCTACGTGACTGGGTCATGGCTGCGCCCCGACACCCGCCAACACCCGCTGACGCGCC
CTGACGGGCTTGTCTGCTCCCGGCATCCGCTTACAGACAAGCTGTGACCGTCTCCGGGAGCTGCATGTGT
CAGAGGTTTTCACCGTCATCACCGAAACGCGCGAGGCAGCTGCGGTAAAGCTCATCAGCGTGGTCGTGAA
GCGATTCACAGATGTCTGCCTGTTCATCCGCGTCCAGCTCGTTGAGTTTCTCCAGAAGCGTTAATGTCTG
GCTTCTGATAAAGCGGGCCATGTTAAGGGCGGTTTTTTCCTGTTTGGTCACTGATGCCTCCGTGTAAGGG
GGATTTCTGTTCATGGGGGTAATGATACCGATGAAACGAGAGAGGATGCTCACGATACGGGTTACTGATG
ATGAACATGCCCGGTTACTGGAACGTTGTGAGGGTAAACAACTGGCGGTATGGATGCGGCGGGACCAGAG
AAAAATCACTCAGGGTCAATGCCAGCGCTTCGTTAATACAGATGTAGGTGTTCCACAGGGTAGCCAGCAG
CATCCTGCGATGCAGATCCGGAACATAATGGTGCAGGGCGCTGACTTCCGCGTTTCCAGACTTTACGAAA
CACGGAAACCGAAGACCATTCATGTTGTTGCTCAGGTCGCAGACGTTTTGCAGCAGCAGTCGCTTCACGT
TCGCTCGCGTATCGGTGATTCATTCTGCTAACCAGTAAGGCAACCCCGCCAGCCTAGCCGGGTCCTCAAC
GACAGGAGCACGATCATGCGCACCCGTGGGGCCGCCATGCCGGCGATAATGGCCTGCTTCTCGCCGAAAC
GTTTGGTGGCGGGACCAGTGACGAAGGCTTGAGCGAGGGCGTGCAAGATTCCGAATACCGCAAGCGACAG
GCCGATCATCGTCGCGCTCCAGCGAAAGCGGTCCTCGCCGAAAATGACCCAGAGCGCTGCCGGCACCTGT
CCTACGAGTTGCATGATAAAGAAGACAGTCATAAGTGCGGCGACGATAGTCATGCCCCGCGCCCACCGGA
AGGAGCTGACTGGGTTGAAGGCTCTCAAGGGCATCGGTCGAGATCCCGGTGCCTAATGAGTGAGCTAACT
TACATTAATTGCGTTGCGCTCACTGCCCGCTTTCCAGTCGGGAAACCTGTCGTGCCAGCTGCATTAATGA
ATCGGCCAACGCGCGGGGAGAGGCGGTTTGCGTATTGGGCGCCAGGGTGGTTTTTCTTTTCACCAGTGAG
ACGGGCAACAGCTGATTGCCCTTCACCGCCTGGCCCTGAGAGAGTTGCAGCAAGCGGTCCACGCTGGTTT
GCCCCAGCAGGCGAAAATCCTGTTTGATGGTGGTTAACGGCGGGATATAACATGAGCTGTCTTCGGTATC
GTCGTATCCCACTACCGAGATATCCGCACCAACGCGCAGCCCGGACTCGGTAATGGCGCGCATTGCGCCC
AGCGCCATCTGATCGTTGGCAACCAGCATCGCAGTGGGAACGATGCCCTCATTCAGCATTTGCATGGTTT
GTTGAAAACCGGACATGGCACTCCAGTCGCCTTCCCGTTCCGCTATCGGCTGAATTTGATTGCGAGTGAG
ATATTTATGCCAGCCAGCCAGACGCAGACGCGCCGAGACAGAACTTAATGGGCCCGCTAACAGCGCGATT
TGCTGGTGACCCAATGCGACCAGATGCTCCACGCCCAGTCGCGTACCGTCTTCATGGGAGAAAATAATAC
TGTTGATGGGTGTCTGGTCAGAGACATCAAGAAATAACGCCGGAACATTAGTGCAGGCAGCTTCCACAGC
AATGGCATCCTGGTCATCCAGCGGATAGTTAATGATCAGCCCACTGACGCGTTGCGCGAGAAGATTGTGC
ACCGCCGCTTTACAGGCTTCGACGCCGCTTCGTTCTACCATCGACACCACCACGCTGGCACCCAGTTGAT
CGGCGCGAGATTTAATCGCCGCGACAATTTGCGACGGCGCGTGCAGGGCCAGACTGGAGGTGGCAACGCC
AATCAGCAACGACTGTTTGCCCGCCAGTTGTTGTGCCACGCGGTTGGGAATGTAATTCAGCTCCGCCATC
GCCGCTTCCACTTTTTCCCGCGTTTTCGCAGAAACGTGGCTGGCCTGGTTCACCACGCGGGAAACGGTCT
GATAAGAGACACCGGCATACTCTGCGACATCGTATAACGTTACTGGTTTCACATTCACCACCCTGAATTG
ACTCTCTTCCGGGCGCTATCATGCCATACCGCGAAAGGTTTTGCGCCATTCGATGGTGTCCGGGATCTCG
ACGCTCTCCCTTATGCGACTCCTGCATTAGGAAGCAGCCCAGTAGTAGGTTGAGGCCGTTGAGCACCGCC
GCCGCAAGGAATGGTGCATGCAAGGAGATGGCGCCCAACAGTCCCCCGGCCACGGGGCCTGCCACCATAC
CCACGCCGAAACAAGCGCTCATGAGCCCGAAGTGGCGAGCCCGATCTTCCCCATCGGTGATGTCGGCGAT
ATAGGCGCCAGCAACCGCACCTGTGGCGCCGGTGATGCCGGCCACGATGCGTCCGGCGTAGAGGATCGAG
ATCTCGATCCCGCGAAATTAATACGACTCACTATAGGGGAATTGTGAGCGGATAACAATTCCCCTCTAGA
AATAATTTTGTTTAACTTTAAGAAGGAGATATACCATGGGGCACCACCACCACCACCACGGCCTGGAGGT
GCTGTTCCAGGGCCCAGTACGCGCCGGCTCCATGGCGACCGGGCTCGGGGAGCCGGTCTATGGACTTTCC
GAAGACGAGGGAGAGTCCCGTATTCTCAGAGTAAAAGTTGTTTCTGGAATTGATCTCGCCAAAAAGGACA
TCTTTGGAGCCAGTGATCCGTATGTGAAACTTTCATTGTACGTAGCGGATGAGAATAGAGAACTTGCTTT
GGTCCAGACAAAAACAATTAAAAAGACACTGAACCCAAAATGGAATGAAGAATTTTATTTCAGGGTAAAC
CCATCTAATCACAGACTCCTATTTGAAGTATTTGACGAAAATAGACTGACACGAGACGACTTCCTGGGCC
AGGTGGACGTGCCCCTTAGTCACCTTCCGACAGAAGATCCAACCATGGAGCGACCCTATACATTTAAGGA
CTTTCTCCTCAGACCAAGAAGTCATAAGTCTCGAGTTAAGGGATTTTTGCGATTGAAAATGGCCTATATG
CCAAAAAATGGAGGTCAAGATGAAGAAAACAGTGACCAGAGGGATGACATGGAGCATGGATGGGAAGTTG
TTGACTCAAATGACTCGGCTTCTCAGCACCAAGAGGAACTTCCTCCTCCTCCTCTGCCTCCCGGGTGGGA
AGAAAAAGTGGACAATTTAGGCCGAACTTACTATGTCAACCACAACAACCGGACCACTCAGTGGCACAGA
CCAAGCCTGATGGACGTGTCCTCGGAGTCGGACAATAACATCAGACAGATCAACCAGGAGGCAGCACACC
GGCGCTTCCGCTCCCGCAGGCACATCAGCGAAGACTTGGAGCCCGAGCCCTCGGAGGGCGGGGATGTCCC
CGAGCCTTGGGAGACCATTTCAGAGGAAGTGAATATCGCTGGAGACTCTCTCGGTCTGGCTCTGCCCCCA
CCACCGGCCTCCCCAGGATCTCGGACCAGCCCTCAGGAGCTGTCAGAGGAACTAAGCAGAAGGCTTCAGA
TCACTCCAGACTCCAATGGGGAACAGTTCAGCTCTTTGATTCAAAGAGAACCCTCCTCAAGGTTGAGGTC
ATGCAGTGTCACCGACGCAGTTGCAGAACAGGGCCATCTACCACCGCCCAGTGCCCCAGCTGGGAGAGCG
CGTTCATCAACTGTCACGGGTGGTGAGGAACCAACGCCATCAGTGGCCTATGTACATACTACGCCGGGTC
TGCCTTCAGGCTGGGAAGAAAGAAAAGATGCTAAGGGGCGCACATACTATGTCAATCATAACAATCGAAC
CACAACTTGGACTCGACCTATCATGCAGCTTGCAGAAGATGGTGCGTCCGGATCAGCCACAAACAGTAAC
AACCATCTAATCGAGCCTCAGATCCGCCGGCCTCGTAGCCTCAGCTCGCCAACAGTAACTTTATCTGCCC
CGCTGGAGGGTGCCAAGGACTCACCCGTACGTCGGGCTGTGAAAGACACCCTTTCCAACCCACAGTCCCC
ACAGCCATCACCTTACAACTCCCCCAAACCACAACACAAAGTCACACAGAGCTTCTTGCCACCCGGCTGG
GAAATGAGGATAGCGCCAAACGGCCGGCCCTTCTTCATTGATCATAACACAAAGACTACAACCTGGGAAG
ATCCACGTTTGAAATTTCCAGTACATATGCGGTCAAAGACATCTTTAAACCCCAATGACCTTGGCCCCCT
TCCTCCTGGCTGGGAAGAAAGAATTCACTTGGATGGCCGAACGTTTTATATTGATCATAATAGCAAAATT
ACTCAGTGGGAAGACCCAAGACTGCAGAACCCAGCTATTACTGGTCCGGCTGTCCCTTACTCCAGAGAAT
TTAAGCAGAAATATGACTACTTCAGGAAGAAATTAAAGAAACCTGCTGATATCCCCAATAGGTTTGAAAT
GAAACTTCACAGAAATAACATATTTGAAGAGTCCTATCGGAGAATTATGTCCGTGAAAAGACCAGATGTC
CTAAAAGCTAGACTGTGGATTGAGTTTGAATCAGAGAAAGGTCTTGACTATGGGGGTGTGGCCAGAGAAT
GGTTCTTCTTACTGTCCAAAGAGATGTTCAACCCCTACTACGGCCTCTTTGAGTACTCTGCCACGGACAA
CTACACCCTTCAGATCAACCCTAATTCAGGCCTCTGTAATGAGGATCATTTGTCCTACTTCACTTTTATT
GGAAGAGTTGCTGGTCTGGCCGTATTTCATGGGAAGCTCTTAGATGGTTTCTTCATTAGACCATTTTACA
AGATGATGTTGGGAAAGCAGATAACCCTGAATGACATGGAATCTGTGGATAGTGAATATTACAACTCTTT
GAAATGGATCCTGGAGAATGACCCTACTGAGCTGGACCTCATGTTCTGCATAGACGAAGAAAACTTTGGA
CAGACATATCAAGTGGATTTGAAGCCCAATGGGTCAGAAATAATGGTCACAAATGAAAACAAAAGGGAAT
ATATCGACTTAGTCATCCAGTGGAGATTTGTGAACAGGGTCCAGAAGCAGATGAACGCCTTCTTGGAGGG
ATTCACAGAACTACTTCCTATTGATTTGATTAAAATTTTTGATGAAAATGAGCTGGAGTTGCTCATGTGC
GGCCTCGGTGATGTGGATGTGAATGACTGGAGACAGCATTCTATTTACAAGAACGGCTACTGCCCAAACC
ACCCCGTCATTCAGTGGTTCTGGAAGGCTGTGCTACTCATGGACGCCGAAAAGCGTATCCGGTTACTGCA
GTTTGTCACAGGGACATCGCGAGTACCTATGAATGGATTTGCCGAACTTTATGGTTCCAATGGTCCTCAG
CTATTTACAATAGAGCAATGGGGCAGTCCTGAGAAACTGCCCAGAGCTCACACATGCTTTAATCGCCTTG
ACTTACCTCCATATGAAACCTTTGAAGATTTACGAGAGAAACTTCTCATGGCCGTGGAAAATGCTCAAGG
ATTTGAAGGGGTGGATTAAGCGGCCGCACTCGAGCACCACCACCACCACCACTGAGATCCGGCTGCTAAC
AAAGCCCGAAAGGAAGCTGAGTTGGCTGCTGCCACCGCTGAGCAATAACTAGCATAACCCCTTGGGGCCT
CTAAACGGGTCTTGAGGGGTTTTTTGCTGAAAGGAGGAACTATATCCGGAT
Features (pLannotate 1.2.2; 20 found; start..end, strand, type, name):
     12..440     +  rep_origin     f1 ori (sequence partly withheld): f1 bacteriophage origin of replication; arrow indicates direction of (+) strand synthesis
    493..550     +  promoter       AmpR promoter (fragment): bla
    559..1374    -  CDS            KanR: aminoglycoside phosphotransferase; aph(3')-Ia; confers resistance to kanamycin in bacteria or G418 (Geneticin®) in eukaryotes
   1496..2084    +  rep_origin     ori: high-copy-number ColE1/pMB1/pBR322/pUC origin of replication
   2270..2409    -  misc_feature   bom: basis of mobility region from pBR322
   2511..2702    -  CDS            rop: Rop protein, which maintains plasmids at low copy number; rop
   2719..3099    +  CDS            YPB1_ECOLX: Protein predicted: Swiss-Prot protein existence level 4. From Escherichia coli.
   3171..3462    -  CDS            TcR (fragment): tetracycline efflux protein; tet; confers resistance to tetracycline
   3477..3498    -  protein_bind   CAP binding site: CAP binding activates transcription in the presence of cAMP. E. coli catabolite activator protein
   3511..4593    -  CDS            lacI: lac repressor; lacI; The lac repressor binds to the lac operator to inhibit transcription in E. coli. This inhibition can be relieved by adding lactose or isopropyl-β-D-thiogalactopyranoside (IPTG).
   4594..4671    -  promoter       lacI promoter: lacI
   4679..4958    -  CDS            TcR (fragment): tetracycline efflux protein; tet; confers resistance to tetracycline
   4980..4998    +  promoter       T7 promoter: promoter for bacteriophage T7 RNA polymerase
   4999..5023    +  protein_bind   lac operator: The lac repressor binds to the lac operator to inhibit transcription in E. coli. This inhibition can be relieved by adding lactose or isopropyl-β-D-thiogalactopyranoside (IPTG). lac repressor encoded by lacI
   5038..5060    +  RBS            RBS: efficient ribosome binding site from bacteriophage T7 gene 10 (Olins and Rangwala, 1989)
   5073..5090    +  CDS            9xHis (fragment): 9xHis affinity tag
   5133..8057    +  CDS            NEDD4L: NED4L_HUMAN - Also known as KIAA0439, NEDL3. Experimental evidence at protein level: Swiss-Prot protein existence level 1. E3 ubiquitin-protein ligase which accepts ubiquitin from an E2 ubiquitin-conjugating enzyme in the form of a thioester and then directly transfers the ubiquitin to targeted substrates. Inhibits TGF- beta signaling by triggering SMAD2 and TGFBR1 ubiquitination and proteasome-dependent degradation. Promotes ubiquitination and internalization of various plasma membrane channels such as ENaC, SCN2A/Nav1.2, SCN3A/Nav1.3, SCN5A/Nav1.5, SCN9A/Nav1.7, SCN10A/Nav1.8, KCNA3/Kv1.3, K
   8076..8093    +  CDS            9xHis (fragment): 9xHis affinity tag
   8103..8152    +  CDS            SET1 (fragment): solubility-enhancement tag derived from T7 phage gene 10B
   8160..8207    +  terminator     T7 terminator: transcription terminator for bacteriophage T7 RNA polymerase
