[The description below was written by a language model from this plasmid's Addgene catalogue record and pLannotate feature annotations shown in this document.]
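Description:
pET28a(+)-NEDD4L_FL is a bacterial expression plasmid of about 8.2 kb, built on the pET28a(+) backbone to produce full-length human NEDD4L in E. coli. It replicates from a ColE1/pMB1-type origin and retains the bom region and the rop gene, which holds copy number down, consistent with its listing as low copy. Selection is by kanamycin through the aph(3')-Ia gene. An f1 origin is also present, and short tetracycline-resistance fragments and a predicted E. coli ORF are leftover pBR322-derived backbone sequence with no functional role.

The 2,925 bp NEDD4L coding sequence sits in the standard pET expression cassette. A T7 promoter is followed by a lac operator and the T7 gene 10 ribosome binding site, and a T7 terminator lies downstream. The plasmid-borne lacI gene supplies repressor, so transcription is held off until IPTG induction in a host that provides T7 RNA polymerase. The record describes an N-terminal His tag followed by an HRV 3C protease site, which allows metal-affinity purification and later removal of the tag. The feature table shows a six-codon His stretch upstream of the insert, while the 3C site itself is not annotated. A second His stretch lies downstream of the insert, as in the parent vector, but the record lists only the N-terminal tag and does not say whether the downstream one is translated.

NEDD4L is an E3 ubiquitin ligase that ubiquitinates membrane channels such as ENaC and the voltage-gated sodium channel Nav1.5. The associated publication concerns how intramolecular interactions in NEDD4L regulate its autoubiquitination and its ubiquitination of Nav1.5, so the plasmid presumably served as a source of recombinant full-length enzyme for that work.
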