Addgene plasmid #187705: pET28a(+)-NEDD4L_FL
Purpose: Express his-tagged NEDD4L FL in bacterial cells
Depositing lab: Sandra Gabelli. Depositing organization: Johns Hopkins University and School of Medicine. Publication: NEDD4L intramolecular interactions regulate its auto and substrate Na(V)1.5 ubiquitination. Wright KM, Nathan S, Jiang H, Xia W, Kim H, Chakouri N, Nwafor JN, Fossier L, Srinivasan L, Chen Z, Boronina T, Post J, Paul S, Cole RN, Ben-Johny M, Cole PA, Gabelli SB. J Biol Chem. 2024 Mar;300(3):105715. doi: 10.1016/j.jbc.2024.105715. Epub 2024 Feb 2. PubMed 38309503.
Backbone
  Vector backbone: pET28a(+)
  Vector type: Bacterial Expression
Growth in bacteria
  Bacterial resistance: Kanamycin, 50 μg/mL
  Growth temperature: 37°C
  Growth strain: DH5alpha
  Copy number: Low Copy
Gene/Insert
  Gene/Insert name: NEDD4L FL (alt name: Q96PU5)
  Species: H. sapiens (human)
  Insert size (bp): 2925
  Entrez Gene: NEDD4L (a.k.a. NEDD4-2, NEDD4.2, PVNH7, RSP5, hNEDD4-2)
  Tag / fusion protein: His-HRV 3C site (N terminal on insert)
  Cloning method: Restriction Enzyme; 5′ cloning site unknown (unknown if destroyed)
Terms and licenses: Academic/Nonprofit Terms; Industry Terms: Not Available to Industry
How to cite: pET28a(+)-NEDD4L_FL was a gift from Sandra Gabelli (Addgene plasmid # 187705 ; http://n2t.net/addgene:187705 ; RRID:Addgene_187705)
